>Addgene plasmid #210582 | pEK20 | addgene full sequence | sequence record 417141 | Addgene NGS Result
GTTTACCCGCCAATATATCCTGTCAAACACTGATAGTTTAAACTGAAGGCGGGAAACGACAATCTGATCC
AAGCTCAAGCTCATTCGCCATTCAGGCTGCGCAACTGTTGGGAAGGGCGATCGGTGCGGGCCTCTTCGCT
ATTACGCCAGCTGGCGAAAGGGGGATGTGCTGCAAGGCGATTAAGTTGGGTAACGCCAGGGTTTTCCCAG
TCACGACGTTGTAAAACGACGGCCAGTGCCAAGCTTAGTAGTGTATAAATGAAGATGATTACAAAGTCGA
GTTTATTGACAAGGAATTTAAGAATGATAAGAATTAGAACACCAAGAATAACATTCAAGATTAGATCTAA
TTCTAGAGTCTAAATGCATTCTGGCTAATCCATCAACAACAGAAACAAGCATCAATAATGTGGCTGAAGC
ATTCAGGGTTGTGTGCGGGCAGCAGCAATCAACTGTCAATCCAACAAATTCCATTCTTTCCAACTCGCTC
ACAATTCTATTATTACCCAACATCGCATTAATTAATGGGTAAAAAGCCTGAACTCACCGCGACGTCTGTC
GAGAAGTTTCTGATCGAAAAGTTCGACAGCGTCTCCGACCTGATGCAGCTCTCGGAGGGCGAAGAATCTC
GTGCTTTCAGCTTCGATGTAGGAGGGCGTGGATATGTCCTGCGGGTAAATAGCTGCGCCGATGGTTTCTA
CAAAGATCGTTATGTTTATCGGCACTTTGCATCGGCCGCGCTCCCGATTCCGGAAGTGCTTGACATTGGG
GAATTCAGCGAGAGCCTGACCTATTGCATCTCCCGCCGTGCACAGGGTGTCACGTTGCAAGACCTGCCTG
AAACCGAACTGCCCGCTGTTCTGCAGCCGGTCGCGGAGGCCATGGATGCGATCGCTGCGGCCGATCTTAG
CCAGACGAGCGGGTTCGGCCCATTCGGACCGCAAGGAATCGGTCAATACACTACATGGCGTGATTTCATA
TGCGCGATTGCTGATCCCCATGTGTATCACTGGCAAACTGTGATGGACGACACCGTCAGTGCGTCCGTCG
CGCAGGCTCTCGATGAGCTGATGCTTTGGGCCGAGGACTGCCCCGAAGTCCGGCACCTCGTGCACGCGGA
TTTCGGCTCCAACAATGTCCTGACGGACAATGGCCGCATAACAGCGGTCATTGACTGGAGCGAGGCGATG
TTCGGGGATTCCCAATACGAGGTCGCCAACATCTTCTTCTGGAGGCCGTGGTTGGCTTGTATGGAGCAGC
AGACGCGCTACTTCGAGCGGAGGCATCCGGAGCTTGCAGGATCGCCGCGGCTCCGGGCGTATATGCTCCG
CATTGGTCTTGACCAACTCTATCAGAGCTTGGTTGACGGCAATTTCGATGATGCAGCTTGGGCGCAGGGT
CGATGCGACGCAATCGTCCGATCCGGAGCCGGGACTGTCGGGCGTACACAAATCGCCCGCAGAAGCGCGG
CCGTCTGGACCGATGGCTGTGTAGAAGTACTCGCCGATAGTGGAAACCGACGCCCCAGCACTCGTCCGAG
GGCAAAGGAAGGAGGAGGAGGATCCATGGTCTTCACACTCGAAGATTTCGTTGGGGACTGGCGACAGACA
GCCGGCTACAACCTGGACCAAGTCCTTGAACAGGGAGGTGTGTCCAGTTTGTTTCAGAATCTCGGGGTGT
CCGTAACTCCGATCCAAAGGATTGTCCTGAGCGGTGAAAATGGGCTGAAGATCGACATCCATGTCATCAT
CCCGTATGAAGGTCTGAGCGGCGACCAAATGGGCCAGATCGAAAAAATTTTTAAGGTGGTGTACCCTGTG
GATGATCATCACTTTAAGGTGATCCTGCACTATGGCACACTGGTAATCGACGGGGTTACGCCGAACATGA
TCGACTATTTCGGACGGCCGTATGAAGGCATCGCCGTGTTCGACGGCAAAAAGATCACTGTAACAGGGAC
CCTGTGGAACGGCAACAAAATTATCGACGAGCGCCTGATCAACCCCGACGGCTCCCTGCTGTTCCGAGTA
ACCATCAACGGAGTGACCGGCTGGCGGCTGTGCGAACGCATTCTGGCGTAAAGGCGCGCCACTTCTAAAT
AAGCGAATTTCTTATGATTTATGATTTTTATTATTAAATAAGTTATAAAAAAAATAAGTGTATACAAATT
TTAAAGTGACTCTTAGGTTTTAAAACGAAAATTCTTATTCTTGAGTAACTCTTTCCTGTAGGTCAGGTTG
CTTTCTCAGGTATAGTATGAGGTCGCTCTTATTGACCACACCTCTACCGGGAATTCGTAATCATGTCATA
GCTGTTTCCTGTGTGAAATTGTTATCCGCTCACAATTCCACACAACATACGAGCCGGAAGCATAAAGTGT
AAAGCCTGGGGTGCCTAATGAGTGAGCTAACTCACATTAATTGCGTTGCGCTCACTGCCCGCTTTCCAGT
CGGGAAACCTGTCGTGCCAGCTGCATTAATGAATCGGCCAACGCGCGGGGAGAGGCGGTTTGCGTATTGG
CTAGAGCAATTCGGCGTTAATTCAGTACATTAAAAACGTCCGCAATGTGTTATTAAGTTGTCTAAGCGTC
AATTTGTTTACACCACAATATATCCTGCCACCAGCCAGCCAACAGCTCCCCGACCGGCAGCTCGGCACAA
AATCACCACTCGATACAGGCAGCCCATCAGTCCGGGACGGCGTCAGCGGGAGAGCCGTTGTAAGGCGGCA
GACTTTGCTCATGTTACCGATGCTATTCGGAAGAACGGCAACTAAGCTGCCGGGTTTGAAACACGGATGA
TCTCGCGGAGGGTAGCATGTTGATTGTAACGATGACAGAGCGTTGCTGCCTGTGATCCAGATCATGAACA
ATAAAACTGTCTGCTTACATAAACAGTAATACAAGGGGTGTTATGAGCCATATTCAACGGGAAACGTCTT
GCTCTAGGCCGCGATTAAATTCCAACATGGATGCTGATTTATATGGGTATAAATGGGCTCGCGATAATGT
CGGGCAATCAGGTGCGACAATCTATCGATTGTATGGGAAGCCCGATGCGCCAGAGTTGTTTCTGAAACAT
GGCAAAGGTAGCGTTGCCAATGATGTTACAGATGAGATGGTCAGACTAAACTGGCTGACGGAATTTATGC
CTCTTCCGACCATCAAGCATTTTATCCGTACTCCTGATGATGCATGGTTACTCACCACTGCGATCCCCGG
GAAAACAGCATTCCAGGTATTAGAAGAATATCCTGATTCAGGTGAAAATATTGTTGATGCGCTGGCAGTG
TTCCTGCGCCGGTTGCATTCGATTCCTGTTTGTAATTGTCCTTTTAACAGCGATCGCGTATTTCGTCTCG
CTCAGGCGCAATCACGAATGAATAACGGTTTGGTTGATGCGAGTGATTTTGATGACGAGCGTAATGGCTG
GCCTGTTGAACAAGTCTGGAAAGAAATGCATAAACTTTTGCCATTCTCACCGGATTCAGTCGTCACTCAT
GGTGATTTCTCACTTGATAACCTTATTTTTGACGAGGGGAAATTAATAGGTTGTATTGATGTTGGACGAG
TCGGAATCGCAGACCGATACCAGGATCTTGCCATCCTATGGAACTGCCTCGGTGAGTTTTCTCCTTCATT
ACAGAAACGGCTTTTTCAAAAATATGGTATTGATAATCCTGATATGAATAAATTGCAGTTTCATTTGATG
CTCGATGAGTTTTTCTAAGAATTAATTCATGATCCTGCATGACCAAAATCCCTTAACGTGAGTTTTCGTT
CCACTGAGCGTCAGACCCCGTAGAAAAGATCAAAGGATCTTCTTGAGATCCTTTTTTTCTGCGCGTAATC
TGCTGCTTGCAAACAAAAAAACCACCGCTACCAGCGGTGGTTTGTTTGCCGGATCAAGAGCTACCAACTC
TTTTTCCGAAGGTAACTGGCTTCAGCAGAGCGCAGATACCAAATACTGTCCTTCTAGTGTAGCCGTAGTT
AGGCCACCACTTCAAGAACTCTGTAGCACCGCCTACATACCTCGCTCTGCTAATCCTGTTACCAGTGGCT
GCTGCCAGTGGCGATAAGTCGTGTCTTACCGGGTTGGACTCAAGACGATAGTTACCGGATAAGGCGCAGC
GGTCGGGCTGAACGGGGGGTTCGTGCACACAGCCCAGCTTGGAGCGAACGACCTACACCGAACTGAGATA
CCTACAGCGTGAGCTATGAGAAAGCGCCACGCTTCCCGAAGGGAGAAAGGCGGACAGGTATCCGGTAAGC
GGCAGGGTCGGAACAGGAGAGCGCACGAGGGAGCTTCCAGGGGGAAACGCCTGGTATCTTTATAGTCCTG
TCGGGTTTCGCCACCTCTGACTTGAGCGTCGATTTTTGTGATGCTCGTCAGGGGGGCGGAGCCTATGGAA
AAACGCCAGCAACGCGGCCTTTTTACGGTTCCTGGCCTTTTGCTGGCCTTTTGCTCACATGTTCTTTCCT
GCGTTATCCCCTGATTCTGTGGATAACCGTATTACCGCCTTTGAGTGAGCTGATACCGCTCGCCGCAGCC
GAACGACCGAGCGCAGCGAGTCAGTGAGCGAGGAAGCGGAAGAGCGCCTGATGCGGTATTTTCTCCTTAC
GCATCTGTGCGGTATTTCACACCGCATATGGTGCACTCTCAGTACAATCTGCTCTGATGCCGCATAGTTA
AGCCAGTATACACTCCGCTATCGCTACGTGACTGGGTCATGGCTGCGCCCCGACACCCGCCAACACCCGC
TGACGCGCCCTGACGGGCTTGTCTGCTCCCGGCATCCGCTTACAGACAAGCTGTGACCGTCTCCGGGAGC
TGCATGTGTCAGAGGTTTTCACCGTCATCACCGAAACGCGCGAGGCAGGGTGCCTTGATGTGGGCGCCGG
CGGTCGAGTGGCGACGGCGCGGCTTGTCCGCGCCCTGGTAGATTGCCTGGCCGTAGGCCAGCCATTTTTG
AGCGGCCAGCGGCCGCGATAGGCCGACGCGAAGCGGCGGGGCGTAGGGAGCGCAGCGACCGAAGGGTAGG
CGCTTTTTGCAGCTCTTCGGCTGTGCGCTGGCCAGACAGTTATGCACAGGCCAGGCGGGTTTTAAGAGTT
TTAATAAGTTTTAAAGAGTTTTAGGCGGAAAAATCGCCTTTTTTCTCTTTTATATCAGTCACTTACATGT
GTGACCGGTTCCCAATGTACGGCTTTGGGTTCCCAATGTACGGGTTCCGGTTCCCAATGTACGGCTTTGG
GTTCCCAATGTACGTGCTATCCACAGGAAAGAGACCTTTTCGACCTTTTTCCCCTGCTAGGGCAATTTGC
CCTAGCATCTGCTCCGTACATTAGGAACCGGCGGATGCTTCGCCCTCGATCAGGTTGCGGTAGCGCATGA
CTAGGATCGGGCCAGCCTGCCCCGCCTCCTCCTTCAAATCGTACTCCGGCAGGTCATTTGACCCGATCAG
CTTGCGCACGGTGAAACAGAACTTCTTGAACTCTCCGGCGCTGCCACTGCGTTCGTAGATCGTCTTGAAC
AACCATCTGGCTTCTGCCTTGCCTGCGGCGCGGCGTGCCAGGCGGTAGAGAAAACGGCCGATGCCGGGAT
CGATCAAAAAGTAATCGGGGTGAACCGTCAGCACGTCCGGGTTCTTGCCTTCTGTGATCTCGCGGTACAT
CCAATCAGCTAGCTCGATCTCGATGTACTCCGGCCGCCCGGTTTCGCTCTTTACGATCTTGTAGCGGCTA
ATCAAGGCTTCACCCTCGGATACCGTCACCAGGCGGCCGTTCTTGGCCTTCTTCGTACGCTGCATGGCAA
CGTGCGTGGTGTTTAACCGAATGCAGGTTTCTACCAGGTCGTCTTTCTGCTTTCCGCCATCGGCTCGCCG
GCAGAACTTGAGTACGTCCGCAACGTGTGGACGGAACACGCGGCCGGGCTTGTCTCCCTTCCCTTCCCGG
TATCGGTTCATGGATTCGGTTAGATGGGAAACCGCCATCAGTACCAGGTCGTAATCCCACACACTGGCCA
TGCCGGCCGGCCCTGCGGAAACCTCTACGTGCCCGTCTGGAAGCTCGTAGCGGATCACCTCGCCAGCTCG
TCGGTCACGCTTCGACAGACGGAAAACGGCCACGTCCATGATGCTGCGACTATCGCGGGTGCCCACGTCA
TAGAGCATCGGAACGAAAAAATCTGGTTGCTCGTCGCCCTTGGGCGGCTTCCTAATCGACGGCGCACCGG
CTGCCGGCGGTTGCCGGGATTCTTTGCGGATTCGATCAGCGGCCGCTTGCCACGATTCACCGGGGCGTGC
TTCTGCCTCGATGCGTTGCCGCTGGGCGGCCTGCGCGGCCTTCAACTTCTCCACCAGGTCATCACCCAGC
GCCGCGCCGATTTGTACCGGGCCGGATGGTTTGCGACCGCTCACGCCGATTCCTCGGGCTTGGGGGTTCC
AGTGCCATTGCAGGGCCGGCAGACAACCCAGCCGCTTACGCCTGGCCAACCGCCCGTTCCTCCACACATG
GGGCATTCCACGGCGTCGGTGCCTGGTTGTTCTTGATTTTCCATGCCGCCTCCTTTAGCCGCTAAAATTC
ATCTACTCATTTATTCATTTGCTCATTTACTCTGGTAGCTGCGCGATGTATTCAGATAGCAGCTCGGTAA
TGGTCTTGCCTTGGCGTACCGCGTACATCTTCAGCTTGGTGTGATCCTCCGCCGGCAACTGAAAGTTGAC
CCGCTTCATGGCTGGCGTGTCTGCCAGGCTGGCCAACGTTGCAGCCTTGCTGCTGCGTGCGCTCGGACGG
CCGGCACTTAGCGTGTTTGTGCTTTTGCTCATTTTCTCTTTACCTCATTAACTCAAATGAGTTTTGATTT
AATTTCAGCGGCCAGCGCCTGGACCTCGCGGGCAGCGTCGCCCTCGGGTTCTGATTCAAGAACGGTTGTG
CCGGCGGCGGCAGTGCCTGGGTAGCTCACGCGCTGCGTGATACGGGACTCAAGAATGGGCAGCTCGTACC
CGGCCAGCGCCTCGGCAACCTCACCGCCGATGCGCGTGCCTTTGATCGCCCGCGACACGACAAAGGCCGC
TTGTAGCCTTCCATCCGTGACCTCAATGCGCTGCTTAACCAGCTCCACCAGGTCGGCGGTGGCCCATATG
TCGTAAGGGCTTGGCTGCACCGGAATCAGCACGAAGTCGGCTGCCTTGATCGCGGACACAGCCAAGTCCG
CCGCCTGGGGCGCTCCGTCGATCACTACGAAGTCGCGCCGGCCGATGGCCTTCACGTCGCGGTCAATCGT
CGGGCGGTCGATGCCGACAACGGTTAGCGGTTGATCTTCCCGCACGGCCGCCCAATCGCGGGCACTGCCC
TGGGGATCGGAATCGACTAACAGAACATCGGCCCCGGCGAGTTGCAGGGCGCGGGCTAGATGGGTTGCGA
TGGTCGTCTTGCCTGACCCGCCTTTCTGGTTAAGTACAGCGATAACCTTCATGCGTTCCCCTTGCGTATT
TGTTTATTTACTCATCGCATCATATACGCAGCGACCGCATGACGCAAGCTGTTTTACTCAAATACACATC
ACCTTTTTAGACGGCGGCGCTCGGTTTCTTCAGCGGCCAAGCTGGCCGGCCAGGCCGCCAGCTTGGCATC
AGACAAACCGGCCAGGATTTCATGCAGCCGCACGGTTGAGACGTGCGCGGGCGGCTCGAACACGTACCCG
GCCGCGATCATCTCCGCCTCGATCTCTTCGGTAATGAAAAACGGTTCGTCCTGGCCGTCCTGGTGCGGTT
TCATGCTTGTTCCTCTTGGCGTTCATTCTCGGCGGCCGCCAGGGCGTCGGCCTCGGTCAATGCGTCCTCA
CGGAAGGCACCGCGCCGCCTGGCCTCGGTGGGCGTCACTTCCTCGCTGCGCTCAAGTGCGCGGTACAGGG
TCGAGCGATGCACGCCAAGCAGTGCAGCCGCCTCTTTCACGGTGCGGCCTTCCTGGTCGATCAGCTCGCG
GGCGTGCGCGATCTGTGCCGGGGTGAGGGTAGGGCGGGGGCCAAACTTCACGCCTCGGGCCTTGGCGGCC
TCGCGCCCGCTCCGGGTGCGGTCGATGATTAGGGAACGCTCGAACTCGGCAATGCCGGCGAACACGGTCA
ACACCATGCGGCCGGCCGGCGTGGTGGTGTCGGCCCACGGCTCTGCCAGGCTACGCAGGCCCGCGCCGGC
CTCCTGGATGCGCTCGGCAATGTCCAGTAGGTCGCGGGTGCTGCGGGCCAGGCGGTCTAGCCTGGTCACT
GTCACAACGTCGCCAGGGCGTAGGTGGTCAAGCATCCTGGCCAGCTCCGGGCGGTCGCGCCTGGTGCCGG
TGATCTTCTCGGAAAACAGCTTGGTGCAGCCGGCCGCGTGCAGTTCGGCCCGTTGGTTGGTCAAGTCCTG
GTCGTCGGTGCTGACGCGGGCATAGCCCAGCAGGCCAGCGGCGGCGCTCTTGTTCATGGCGTAATGTCTC
CGGTTCTAGTCGCAAGTATTCTACTTTATGCGACTAAAACACGCGACAAGAAAACGCCAGGAAAAGGGCA
GGGCGGCAGCCTGTCGCGTAACTTAGGACTTGTGCGACATGTCGTTTTCAGAAGACGGCTGCACTGAACG
TCAGAAGGAAAAGTGCCACCTGAACGAAGCATCTGTGCTTCATTTTGTAGAACAAAAATGCAACGCGAGA
GCGCTAATTTTTCAAACAAAGAATCTGAGCTGCATTTTTACAGAACAGAAATGCAACGCGAAAGCGCTAT
TTTACCAACGAAGAATCTGTGCTTCATTTTTGTAAAACAAAAATGCAACGCGAGAGCGCTAATTTTTCAA
ACAAAGAATCTGAGCTGCATTTTTACAGAACAGAAATGCAACGCGAGAGCGCTATTTTACCAACAAAGAA
TCTATACTTCTTTTTTGTTCTACAAAAATGCATCCCGAGAGCGCTATTTTTCTAACAAAGCATCTTAGAT
TACTTTTTTTCTCCTTTGTGCGCTCTATAATGCAGTCTCTTGATAACTTTTTGCACTGTAGGTCCGTTAA
GGTTAGAAGAAGGCTACTTTGGTGTCTATTTTCTCTTCCATAAAAAAAGCCTGACTCCACTTCCCGCGTT
TACTGATTACTAGCGAAGCTGCGGGTGCATTTTTTCAAGATAAAGGCATCCCCGATTATATTCTATACCG
ATGTGGATTGCGCATACTTTGTGAACAGAAAGTGATAGCGTTGATGATTCTTCATTGGTCAGAAAATTAT
GAACGGTTTCTTCTATTTTGTCTCTATATACTACGTATAGGAAATGTTTACATTTTCGTATTGTTTTCGA
TTCACTCTATGAATAGTTCTTACTACAATTTTTTTGTCTAAAGAGTAATACTAGAGATAAACATAAAAAA
TGTAGAGGTCGAGTTTAGATGCAAGTTCAAGGAGCGAAAGGTGGATGGGTAGGTTATATAGGGATATAGC
ACAGAGATATATAGCAAAGAGATACTTTTGAGCAATGTTTGTGGAAGCGGTATTCGCAATATTTTAGTAG
CTCGTTACAGTCCGGTGCGTTTTTGGTTTTTTGAAAGTGCGTCTTCAGAGCGCTTTTGGTTTTCAAAAGC
GCTCTGAAGTTCCTATACTTTCTAGAGAATAGGAACTTCGGAATAGGAACTTCAAAGCGTTTCCGAAAAC
GAGCGCTTCCGAAAATGCAACGCGAGCTGCGCACATACAGCTCACTGTTCACGTCGCACCTATATCTGCG
TGTTGCCTGTATATATATATACATGAGAAGAACGGCATAGTGCGTGTTTATGCTTAAATGCGTACTTATA
TGCGTCTATTTATGTAGGATGAAAGGTAGTCTAGTACCTCCTGTGATATTATCCCATTCCATGCGGGGTA
TCGTATGCTTCCTTCAGCACTACCCTTTAGCTGTTCTATATGCTGCCACTCCTCAATTGGATTAGTCTCA
TCCTTCAATGCTATCATTTCCTTTGATATTGGATCATACTAAGAAACCATTATTATCATGACATTAACCT
ATAAAAATAGGCGTATCACGAGGCCCTTTCGTCTCGCGCGTTTCGGTGATGACGGTGAAAACCTCTGACA
CATGCAGCTCCCGGAGACGGTCACAGCTTGTCTGTAAGCGGATGCCGGGAGCAGACAAGCCCGTCAGGGC
GCGTCAGCGGGTGTTGGCGGGTGTCGGGGCTGGCTTAACTATGCGGCATCAGAGCAGATTGTACTGAGAG
TGCACCATACCACCTTTTCAATTCATCATTTTTTTTTTATTCTTTTTTTTGATTTCGGTTTCCTTGAAAT
TTTTTTGATTCGGTAATCTCCGAACAGAAGGAAGAACGAAGGAAGGAGCACAGACTTAGATTGGTATATA
TACGCATATGTAGTGTTGAAGAAACATGAAATTGCCCAGTATTCTTAACCCAACTGCACAGAACAAAAAC
CTGCAGGAAACGAAGATAAATCATGTCGAAAGCTACATATAAGGAACGTGCTGCTACTCATCCTAGTCCT
GTTGCTGCCAAGCTATTTAATATCATGCACGAAAAGCAAACAAACTTGTGTGCTTCATTGGATGTTCGTA
CCACCAAGGAATTACTGGAGTTAGTTGAAGCATTAGGTCCCAAAATTTGTTTACTAAAAACACATGTGGA
TATCTTGACTGATTTTTCCATGGAGGGCACAGTTAAGCCGCTAAAGGCATTATCCGCCAAGTACAATTTT
TTACTCTTCGAAGACAGAAAATTTGCTGACATTGGTAATACAGTCAAATTGCAGTACTCTGCGGGTGTAT
ACAGAATAGCAGAATGGGCAGACATTACGAATGCACACGGTGTGGTGGGCCCAGGTATTGTTAGCGGTTT
GAAGCAGGCGGCAGAAGAAGTAACAAAGGAACCTAGAGGCCTTTTGATGCTAGCAGAATTGTCATGCAAG
GGCTCCCTATCTACTGGAGAATATACTAAGGGTACTGTTGACATTGCGAAGAGCGACAAAGATTTTGTTA
TCGGCTTTATTGCTCAAAGAGACATGGGTGGAAGAGATGAAGGTTACGATTGGTTGATTATGACACCCGG
TGTGGGTTTAGATGACAAGGGAGACGCATTGGGTCAACAGTATAGAACCGTGGATGATGTGGTCTCTACA
GGATCTGACATTATTATTGTTGGAAGAGGACTATTTGCAAAGGGAAGGGATGCTAAGGTAGAGGGTGAAC
GTTACAGAAAAGCAGGCTGGGAAGCATATTTGAGAAGATGCGGCCAGCAAAACTAAAAAACTGTATTATA
AGTAAATGCATGTATACTAAACTCACAAATTAGAGCTTCAATTTAATTATATCAGTTATTACCTGGCATG
CACATACAAATGGACGAACGGATAAACCTTTTCACGCCCTTTTAAATATCCGATTATTCTAATAAACGCT
CTTTTCTCTTAG
Features (pLannotate 1.2.2; 23 found; start..end, strand, type, name):
      1..25      -  misc_feature   RB T-DNA repeat: right border repeat from nopaline C58 T-DNA
     84..238     -  CDS            lacZα (fragment): LacZα fragment of β-galactosidase; lacZ fragment
    531..1550    +  CDS            HygR: aminoglycoside phosphotransferase from E. coli; aph(4)-Ia; confers resistance to hygromycin
   1566..2081    +  CDS            Nluc: NanoLuc® luciferase human codon-optimized
   2103..2290    +  terminator     ADH1 terminator: S. cerevisiae ADH1; transcription terminator for the S. cerevisiae alcohol dehydrogenase 1 (ADH1) gene
   2327..2349    -  protein_bind   lac operator (fragment): The lac repressor binds to the lac operator to inhibit transcription in E. coli. This inhibition can be relieved by adding lactose or isopropyl-β-D-thiogalactopyranoside (IPTG). lac repressor encoded by lacI
   2353..2383    -  promoter       lac promoter: promoter for the E. coli lac operon
   2398..2419    -  protein_bind   CAP binding site: CAP binding activates transcription in the presence of cAMP. E. coli catabolite activator protein
   2432..2520    -  CDS            lacI (fragment): lac repressor; lacI; The lac repressor binds to the lac operator to inhibit transcription in E. coli. This inhibition can be relieved by adding lactose or isopropyl-β-D-thiogalactopyranoside (IPTG).
   2596..2620    -  misc_feature   LB T-DNA repeat: left border repeat from nopaline C58 T-DNA
   2913..3728    +  CDS            KanR: aminoglycoside phosphotransferase; aph(3')-Ia; confers resistance to kanamycin in bacteria or G418 (Geneticin®) in eukaryotes
   3823..4411    +  rep_origin     ori: high-copy-number ColE1/pMB1/pBR322/pUC origin of replication
   4597..4737    -  misc_feature   bom: basis of mobility region from pBR322
   4839..4878    -  CDS            rop (fragment): Rop protein, which maintains plasmids at low copy number; rop
   5081..5275    -  rep_origin     pVS1 oriV: origin of replication for the Pseudomonas plasmid pVS1 (Heeb et al., 2000)
   5341..6414    -  CDS            pVS1 RepA: replication protein from the Pseudomonas plasmid pVS1 (Heeb et al., 2000)
   6843..7472    -  CDS            pVS1 StaA: stability protein from the Pseudomonas plasmid pVS1 (Heeb et al., 2000)
   8032..8433    -  CDS            Y4CG_SINFN (fragment): Protein inferred from homology: Swiss-Prot protein existence level 3. From Sinorhizobium fredii (strain NBRC 101917 / NGR234).
   8633..9975    -  rep_origin     2μ ori: yeast 2μ plasmid origin of replication
  10043..10078   +  CDS            rop (fragment): Rop protein, which maintains plasmids at low copy number; rop
  10180..10229   +  misc_feature   bom (fragment): basis of mobility region from pBR322
  10237..10452   +  promoter       URA3 promoter: S. cerevisiae URA3
  10453..11256   +  CDS            URA3: orotidine-5'-phosphate decarboxylase, required for uracil biosynthesis; S. cerevisiae URA3; yeast auxotrophic marker, counterselectable with 5-fluoroorotic acid (5-FOA)
