[The description below was written by a language model from this plasmid's Addgene catalogue record and pLannotate feature annotations shown in this document.]
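Description:
pEK20 is an 11.4 kb reporter plasmid built on the pGI3EM17 backbone for gene expression in the chytrid fungus Batrachochytrium dendrobatidis. The backbone is a multi-host binary-type shuttle vector. A high-copy ColE1/pUC-type origin and a kanamycin resistance gene support propagation and selection in E. coli. The pVS1 oriV, RepA and StaA functions are those commonly used to maintain binary vectors in Agrobacterium. A yeast 2μ origin with a URA3 marker under its own promoter permits replication and uracil-prototrophy selection in S. cerevisiae, with 5-FOA counterselection possible. This would also suit assembly in yeast, although the record lists only ligation-independent cloning. Nopaline-type right and left T-DNA border repeats flank the payload, along with remnants of a lacZα/lac promoter cloning region. The record does not state which delivery route was actually used for the chytrid.

The roughly 2 kb insert lies between the borders and is a single expression cassette. The B. dendrobatidis GAPDH promoter is named in the catalogue entry but not annotated in the feature table; it presumably occupies the unannotated stretch upstream of the coding sequence. It drives a hygromycin phosphotransferase (hph) open reading frame joined through a flexible G4S linker to a C-terminal, human codon-optimized NanoLuc luciferase. Transcription ends at the S. cerevisiae ADH1 terminator. Because the selection marker and reporter form one fusion protein, the same polypeptide should provide both hygromycin resistance and a sensitive luminescent readout, so luciferase signal reports directly on expression of the selectable marker. The construct is intended for testing and quantifying transgene expression, and for selecting transformants, in B. dendrobatidis.
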