Addgene plasmid #210582: pEK20
Purpose: Reporter gene expression in B. dendrobatidis
Depositing lab: Lillian Fritz-Laylin. Depositing organization: University of Massachusetts, Amherst. Publication: Genetic transformation of the frog-killing chytrid fungus Batrachochytrium dendrobatidis. Kalinka E, Brody SM, Swafford AJM, Medina EM, Fritz-Laylin LK. Proc Natl Acad Sci U S A. 2024 Jan 23;121(4):e2317928121. doi: 10.1073/pnas.2317928121. Epub 2024 Jan 18. PubMed 38236738.
Backbone
  Vector backbone: pGI3EM17
  Backbone manufacturer: Edgar Medina
  Backbone size w/o insert (bp): 9378
  Total vector size (bp): 11422
  Vector type: Bacterial Expression, Yeast Expression, Luciferase
  Selectable markers: Hygromycin
Growth in bacteria
  Bacterial resistance: Kanamycin, 50 μg/mL
  Growth temperature: 37°C
  Growth strain: DH5alpha
  Copy number: High Copy
Gene/Insert
  Gene/Insert name: BdGAPDHpro-Hshph-G4S-nanoluc-ScADH1ter
  Species: S. cerevisiae (budding yeast); Batrachochytrium dendrobatidis, Oplophorus gracilirostris
  Insert size (bp): 2044
  Promoter: BdGAPDHpro
  Tag / fusion protein: NanoLuc luciferase (C terminal on insert)
  Cloning method: Ligation Independent Cloning
  Sequencing primers: 5′ gtaaaacgacggccagt; 3′ caggaaacagctatgac
Terms and licenses: Academic/Nonprofit Terms; Industry Terms: Not Available to Industry
Depositor comments: Please visit https://doi.org/10.1101/2023.10.17.561934 for bioRxiv preprint.
How to cite: pEK20 was a gift from Lillian Fritz-Laylin (Addgene plasmid # 210582 ; http://n2t.net/addgene:210582 ; RRID:Addgene_210582)
